Addgene plasmid #27191: pitrm1_R (OZ516)
Depositing lab: Keith Joung. Depositing organization: Massachusetts General Hospital. Publication: Rapid "open-source" engineering of customized zinc-finger nucleases for highly efficient gene modification. Maeder ML, Thibodeau-Beganny S, Osiak A, Wright DA, Anthony RM, Eichtinger M, Jiang T, Foley JE, Winfrey RJ, Townsend JA, Unger-Wallace E, Sander JD, Muller-Lerch F, Fu F, Pearlberg J, Goebel C, Dassie JP, Pruett-Miller SM, Porteus MH, Sgroi DC, Iafrate AJ, Dobbs D, McCray PB, Cathomen T, Voytas DF, Joung JK. Mol Cell. 2008 Jul 25. 31(2):294-301. 10.1016/j.molcel.2008.06.016 PubMed 18657511.
Backbone
  Vector backbone: MG414
  Backbone size w/o insert (bp): 5493
  Vector type: Zebrafish Targeting
Growth in bacteria
  Bacterial resistance: Kanamycin, 50 μg/mL
  Growth temperature: 37°C
  Growth strain: XL1 Blue
  Growth instructions: Requires a bacterial strain such as XL1 Blue, that expresses the lacIq allele of lac repressor
  Copy number: Low Copy
Gene/Insert
  Gene/Insert name: Zinc finger array targeting pitrm1 (alt names: pitrilysin metalloproteinase 1; OZ516)
  Species: D. rerio (zebrafish)
  Insert size (bp): 270
  GenBank ID: ENSDARG00000038563
  Entrez Gene: pitrm1 (a.k.a. zgc:55469, wu:fa03d09)
  Cloning method: Restriction Enzyme; 5′ cloning site XbaI (not destroyed); 3′ cloning site BamHI (not destroyed)
  Sequencing primers: 5′ OK.61 GGGTAGTACGATGACGGAACCTGTC
Terms and licenses: Academic/Nonprofit Terms; Industry Terms: Not Available to Industry
Depositor comments: This plasmid encodes a zinc finger array targeting half of a target sequence in the zebrafish gene pitrm1 (see below). Please note that this plasmid does NOT contain the pitrm1 sequence. Users must order the complementary plasmid pitrm1_L (OZ515) [Addgene plasmid 27190] in order to create a zinc finger nuclease (ZFN) pair to introduce targeted mutations into this specific zebrafish gene. Users will also need to clone the zinc finger (ZF) insert of this plasmid into a zinc finger nuclease (ZFN) vector to express a FOKI fusion product. Examples of possible ZFN expression vectors that can be used are: pST1374 (Addgene plasmid 13426), pMLM290 (Addgene plasmid 21872), pMLM292 (Addgene plasmid 21873), pMLM800 (Addgene plasmid 27202) and pMLM802 (Addgene plasmid 27203). This zinc finger array was tested for binding activity to the sequence 5'-GAAGAAGAG-3' in a bacterial two hybrid assay, and resulted in 8.11 fold activation. However, this array has not yet been tested for activity as a zinc finger nuclease (i.e. for its ability to induce mutations at the intended locus). Scientists using this zinc finger array in a publication should notify and acknowledge NIH grant number R01 GM088040 in the publication. Other Articles: "Oligomerized pool engineering (OPEN): an 'open-source' protocol for making customized zinc-finger arrays." Maeder ML et al. (Nat Protoc. 2009 Sept 17. 4(10):1471-1501. Pubmed ID: 19798082 "Targeted mutagenesis in zebrafish using customized zinc-finger nucleases." Foley JE et al. (Nat Protoc. 2009 Dec 3. 4(12):1855-1867. Pubmed ID: 20010934
How to cite: pitrm1_R (OZ516) was a gift from Keith Joung (Addgene plasmid # 27191 ; http://n2t.net/addgene:27191 ; RRID:Addgene_27191)
