[The description below was written by a language model from this plasmid's Addgene catalogue record.]
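Description:
pitrm1_R (OZ516) is a low-copy bacterial plasmid built on the MG414 backbone (about 5.5 kb without insert) and selected with kanamycin. It carries a roughly 270 bp insert encoding an engineered zinc finger array, cloned between XbaI and BamHI sites that both remain intact. The record notes that the plasmid must be kept in a host expressing the lacIq allele of the lac repressor, which implies lac-regulated expression. The promoter, origin of replication and other backbone features are not stated, and no feature table is provided. The array was produced through the OPEN (oligomerized pool engineering) selection approach and is catalogued as a zebrafish targeting reagent.

The array is designed to recognise a nine-base-pair "right" half-site within the zebrafish gene pitrm1 (pitrilysin metalloproteinase 1). The plasmid does not contain any pitrm1 sequence itself, only the DNA-binding domain directed against it. In a bacterial two-hybrid assay the array gave about 8-fold activation on its intended site, but it had not been tested as a nuclease for its ability to induce mutations at the genomic locus.

The plasmid is a source clone rather than a ready-to-use nuclease construct. The zinc finger coding segment has to be subcloned, presumably via the preserved XbaI and BamHI sites, into a separate zinc finger nuclease expression vector to create a FokI fusion. That fusion must then be paired with the one derived from the complementary left half-site plasmid, pitrm1_L (OZ515). The resulting ZFN pair is intended to introduce targeted mutations at pitrm1 in zebrafish.
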