>Addgene plasmid #27191 | pitrm1_R (OZ516) | addgene partial sequence | sequence record 33607 | 27191 with OK.61 (5' GGGTAGTACGATGACGGAACCTGTC 3')
ACATTGTGCAAAGGCCCTGAGAAAAATCCAAGCTTTGGCGGCCGCTGACTACAAAGACGATGATGACAAA
TCTAGACCCGGGGAGCGCCCCTTCCAGTGTCGCATTTGCATGCGGAACTTTTCGAAGCACAGCAACCTTA
CCCGCCATACCCGTACTCATACCGGTGAAAAACCGTTTCAGTGTCGGATCTGTATGCGAAATTTCTCCCA
GGGGAGCAACTTGATCAGGCATCTACGTACGCACACCGGCGAGAAGCCATTCCAATGCCGAATATGCATG
CGCAACTTCAGTCAGCGGAACAACCTGGGCCGGCACCTAAAAACCCACCTGAGGGGATCCTCTGCACAGT
AGTAACTAGAGACTAGAAAAAGGCCGACAAGTCCCGCTCCGCTGAAGATCCTGGCGTAATAGCGAAGAGG
CCCGCACCGATCGCCCTTCCCAACAGTTGCGCAGCCTGAATGGCGAATGGG
[124 nt withheld, positions 472-595]
C
[91 nt withheld, positions 597-687]
A
[49 nt withheld, positions 689-737]
CCTTTGACGTTGGAGTCCACGTTCTTT
[37 nt withheld, positions 765-801]
ACCCTATCTCGGTCTATTCTTTTGATTTAT
